>Addgene plasmid #217502 | pSEVAb847 | addgene full sequence | sequence record 444279 | Addgene NGS Result
AAAAAAACCACCGCTACCAGCGGTGGTTTGTTTGCCGGATCAAGAGCTACCAACTCTTTTTCCGAAGGTA
ACTGGCTTCAGCAGAGCGCAGATACCAAATACTGTTCTTCTAGTGTAGCCGTAGTTAGGCCACCACTTCA
AGAACTCTGTAGCACCGCCTACATACCTCGCTCTGCTAATCCTGTTACCAGTGGCTGCTGCCAGTGGCGA
TAAGTCGTGTCTTACCGGGTTGGACTCAAGACGATAGTTACCGGATAAGGCGCAGCGGTCGGGCTGAACG
GGGGGTTCGTGCACACAGCCCAGCTTGGAGCGAACGACCTACACCGAACTGAGATACCTACAGCGTGAGC
TATGAGAAAGCGCCACGCTTCCCGAAGGGAGAAAGGCGGACAGGCATCCGGTAAGCGGCAGGGTCGGAAC
AGGAGAGCGCACGAGGGAGCTTCCAGGGGGAAACGCCTGGTATCTTTATAGTCCTGTCGGGTTTCGCCAC
CTCTGACTTGAGCGTCGATTTTTGTGATGCTCGTCAGGGGGGCGGAGCCTATGGAAAAACGCCAGCAACG
CGGCCGTGAAAGGCAGGCCGGTCCGTGGTGGCCACGGCCTCTAGGCCAGATCCAGCGGCATCTGGGTTAG
TCGAGCGCGGGCCGCTTCCCATGTCTCACCAGGGCGAGCCTGTTTCGCGATCTCAGCATCTGAAATCTTC
CCGGCCTTGCGCTTCGCTGGGGCCTTACCCACCGCCTTGGCGGGCTTCTTCGGTCCAAAACTGAACAACA
GATGTGTGACCTTGCGCCCGGTCTTTCGCTGCGCCCACTCCACCTGTAGCGGGCTGTGCTCGTTGATCTG
CGTCACGGCTGGATCAAGCACTCGCAACTTGAAGTCCTTGATCGAGGGATACCGGCCTTCCAGTTGAAAC
CACTTTCGCAGCTGGTCAATTTCTATTTCGCGCTGGCCGATGCTGTCCCATTGCATGAGCAGCTCGTAAA
GCCTGATCGCGTGGGTGCTGTCCATCTTGGCCACGTCAGCCAAGGCGTATTTGGTGAACTGTTTGGTGAG
TTCCGTCAGGTACGGCAGCATGTCTTTGGTGAACCTGAGTTCTACACGGCCCTCACCCTCCCGGTAGATG
ATTGTTTGCACCCAGCCGGTAATCATCACACTCGGTCTTTTCCCCTTGCCATTGGGCTCTTGGGTTAACC
GGACTTCCCGCCGTTTCAGGCGCAGGGCCGCTTCTTTGAGCTGGTTGTAGGAAGATTCGATAGGGACACC
CGCCATCGTCGCTATGTCCTCCGCCGTCACTGAATACATCACTTCATCGGTGACAGGCTCGCTCCTCTTC
ACCTGGCTAATACAGGCCAGAACGATCCGCTGTTCCTGAACACTGAGGCGATACGCGGCCTCGACCAGGG
CATTGCTTTTGTAAACCATTGGGGGTGAGGCCACGTTCGACATTCCTTGTGTATAAGGGGACACTGTATC
TGCGTCCCACAATACAACAAATCCGTCCCTTTACAACAACAAATCCGTCCCTTCTTAACAACAAATCCGT
CCCTTAATGGCAACAAATCCGTCCCTTTTTAAACTCTACAGGCCACGGATTACGTGGCCTGTAGACGTCC
TAAAAGGTTTAAAAGGGAAAAGGAAGAAAAGGGTGGAAACGCAAAAAACGCACCACTACGTGGCCCCGTT
GGGGCCGCATTTGTGCCCCTGAAGGGGCGGGGGAGGCGTCTGGGCAATCCCCGTTTTACCAGTCCCCTAT
CGCCGCCTGAGAGGGCGCAGGAAGCGAGTAATCAGGGTATCGAGGCGGATTCACCCTTGGCGTCCAACCA
GCGGCACCAGCGGCGCCTGAGAGGGGCGCGCCCAGCTGTCTAGGGCGGCGGATTTGTCCTACTCAGGAGA
GCGTTCACCGACAAACAACAGATAAAACGAAAGGCCCAGTCTTTCGACTGAGCCTTTCGTTTTATTTGAT
GCCTTTAATTAATAGCTTTCGCTAAGGATGATTTCTGGAATTCGCGGCCGCTTCTAGATAGCTCAGTCCT
AGGTATTGTGCTAGCTACTAGAGAAAGAGGAGAAATACTAGATGCGTAAAGGCGAAGAACTGTTCACGGG
CGTAGTTCCGATTCTGGTCGAGCTGGACGGCGATGTGAACGGTCATAAGTTTAGCGTTCGCGGTGAAGGT
GAGGGCGACGCGACCAACGGCAAACTGACCCTGAAGTTCATCTGCACCACCGGTAAACTGCCGGTGCCTT
GGCCGACCTTGGTGACGACGTTGACGTATGGCGTGCAGTGTTTTGCGCGTTATCCGGACCACATGAAACA
ACACGATTTCTTCAAATCTGCGATGCCGGAGGGTTACGTCCAGGAGCGTACCATTTCCTTCAAGGATGAT
GGCTACTACAAAACTCGCGCAGAGGTTAAGTTTGAAGGTGACACGCTGGTCAATCGTATCGAATTGAAGG
GTATCGACTTTAAAGAGGATGGTAACATTCTGGGCCATAAACTGGAGTATAACTTCAACAGCCATAATGT
TTACATTACGGCAGACAAGCAAAAGAACGGCATCAAGGCCAATTTCAAGATTCGCCACAATGTTGAGGAC
GGTAGCGTCCAACTGGCCGACCATTACCAGCAGAACACCCCAATTGGTGACGGTCCGGTTTTGCTGCCGG
ATAATCACTATCTGAGCACCCAAAGCGTGCTGAGCAAAGATCCGAACGAAAAACGTGATCACATGGTCCT
GCTGGAATTTGTGACCGCTGCGGGCATCACCCACGGTATGGATGAACTGTACAAATAATAATACTAGTAG
CGGCCGCTGCAGTCCGGCAAAAAAGGGCAAGGTCTTGGACTCCTGTTGATAGATCCAGTAATGACCTCAG
AACTCCATCTGGATTTGTTCAGAACGCTCGGTTGCCGCCGGGCGTTTTTTATTGGTGAGAATCCAGGGGT
CCCCAATAATTACGATTTAAATTTGTGTCTCAAAATCTCTGATGTTACATTGCACAAGATAAAAATATAT
CATCATGAACAATAAAACTGTCTGGAATATGTCATCAGCGGTGGAGTGCAATGTCGTGCAATACGAATGG
CGAAAAGCCGAGCTCATCGGTCAGCTTCTCAACCTTGGGGTTACCCCCGGCGGTGTGCTGCTGGTCCACA
GCTCCTTCCGTAGCGTCCGGCCCCTCGAAGATGGGCCACTTGGACTGATCGAGGCCCTGCGTGCTGCGCT
GGGTCCGGGAGGGACGCTCGTCATGCCCTCGTGGTCAGGTCTGGACGACGAGCCGTTCGATCCTGCCACG
TCGCCCGTTACACCGGACCTTGGAGTTGTCTCTGACACATTCTGGCGCCTGCCAAATGTAAAGCGCAGCG
CCCATCCATTTGCCTTTGCGGCAGCGGGGCCACAGGCAGAGCAGATCATCTCTGATCCATTGCCCCTGCC
ACCTCACTCGCCTGCAAGCCCGGTCGCCCGTGTCCATGAACTCGATGGGCAGGTACTTCTCCTCGGCGTG
GGACACGATGCCAACACGACGCTGCATCTTGCCGAGTTGATGGCAAAGGTTCCCTATGGGGTGCCGAGAC
ACTGCACCATTCTTCAGGATGGCAAGTTGGTACGCGTCGATTATCTCGAGAATGACCACTGCTGTGAGCG
CTTTGCCTTGGCGGACAGGTGGCTCAAGGAGAAGAGCCTTCAGAAGGAAGGTCCAGTCGGTCATGCCTTT
GCTCGGTTGATCCGCTCCCGCGACATTGTGGCGACAGCCCTGGGTCAACTGGGCCGAGATCCGTTGATCT
TCCTGCATCCGCCAGAGGCGGGATGCGAAGAATGCGATGCCGCTCGCCAGTCGATTGGCTGAGCTCATAG
TCCAATTGGACCGCGGTCCGCGCGTTGTCCTTTTCCGCTGCATAACCCTGCTTCGGGGTCATTATAGCGA
TTTTTTCGGTATATCCATCCTTTTTCGCACGATATACAGGATTTTGCCAAAGGGTTCGTGTAGACTTTCC
TTGGTGTATCCAACGGCGTCAGCCGGGCAGGATAGGTGAAGTAGGCCCACCCGCGAGCGGGTGTTCCTTC
TTCACTGTCCCTTATTCGCACCTGGCGGTGCTCAACGGGAATCCTGCTCTGCGAGGCTGGCCGTAGGCCG
GCCGATAATCTCATGACCAAAATCCCTTAACGTGAGTTTTCGTTCCACTGAGCGTCAGACCCCGTAGAAA
AGATCAAAGGATCTTCTTGAGATCCTTTTTTTCTGCGCGTAATCTGCTGCTTGCAAAC
Features (pLannotate 1.2.2; 13 found; start..end, strand, type, name):
    601..1434    -  CDS            pRO1600 Rep: replication protein for the broad-host-range plasmid pRO1600 from Pseudomonas aeruginosa&nbsp
   1448..1799    +  rep_origin     pRO1600 oriV: broad-host-range origin of replication from Pseudomonas aeruginosa plasmid pRO1600; requires the pRO1600 Rep protein for replication (West et al., 1994)
   1872..1958    -  terminator     rrnB T1 terminator: Escherichia coli rrnB; transcription terminator T1 from the E. coli rrnB gene
   1973..1995    -  terminator     bacterial terminator (fragment): putative bacterial transcription terminator
   1998..2017    +  misc_feature   BioBrick prefix: BioBrick prefix for parts that start with "ATG"
   2019..2036    +  promoter       J23119(SpeI) promoter (fragment): bacterial promoter (Registry of Standard Biological Parts BBa J23119) modified to end with an SpeI site
   2072..2785    +  CDS            Superfolder GFP: Superfolder GFP is a basic (constitutively fluorescent) green fluorescent protein published in 2005, derived from Aequorea victoria. It is reported to be a very rapidly-maturing weak dimer.
   2792..2812    +  misc_feature   BioBrick suffix: universal suffix for all parts
   2813..2833    +  terminator     his operon terminator (fragment): This putative transcriptin terminator from the E. coli his operon has a 2-bp deletion introduced during synthesis. Its efficiency has not been determined.
   2838..2932    +  terminator     lambda t0 terminator: transcription terminator from phage lambda
   3039..3839    +  CDS            ApmR: aminoglycoside 3-N-acetyltransferase type IV ; aac(3)IV; confers resistance to apramycin (Paget and Davies, 1996)
   4015..4123    +  oriT           oriT: incP origin of transfer
   4217..547     +  rep_origin     ori (across the origin): high-copy-number ColE1/pMB1/pBR322/pUC origin of replication
