[The description below was written by a language model from this plasmid's Addgene catalogue record and pLannotate feature annotations shown in this document.]
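Description:
pSEVAb847 is a compact (about 4.3 kb) synthetic-biology plasmid from the pSEVAb collection, a SEVA 3.1-format vector series made compatible with Type IIS (Golden Gate) assembly. It is built on the pSEVAb84 backbone, which carries a hybrid pRO1600/ColE1 replication module. The high-copy ColE1/pUC-type origin supports propagation in Escherichia coli. The pRO1600 oriV and its cognate Rep protein, derived from a Pseudomonas aeruginosa plasmid, extend replication to a broader range of hosts. Selection is by apramycin resistance, conferred by the aac(3)IV aminoglycoside acetyltransferase gene. An IncP origin of transfer is also annotated, which in principle allows conjugative mobilisation when transfer functions are supplied in trans.

The cargo is a constitutive reporter cassette in which superfolder GFP is expressed from the strong synthetic BBa_J23119 promoter. This sfGFP is a fast-folding Aequorea victoria GFP variant with the characteristic set of folding and chromophore substitutions listed in the record. The annotation detects only a fragment of the promoter, and no ribosome binding site is annotated. The cassette is flanked by BioBrick prefix and suffix sequences. It is insulated from the rest of the plasmid by terminators: rrnB T1 and a putative terminator fragment lie upstream in the opposite orientation, and a his operon terminator fragment and lambda t0 lie downstream.

The associated publication concerns a one-step recombineering method for plasmid editing and diversification. The record does not specify the plasmid's exact role in that work, though a constitutive fluorescent cassette would suit it as a reporter or editing target.
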