Addgene plasmid #217502: pSEVAb847
Purpose: pSEVAb (SEVA 3.1), Type IIS compatible plasmid with sfGFP under the BBa_J23119 promoter, pSEVAb84 backbone, pRO1600/ColE1 ori
Depositing lab: Nico Claassens. Depositing organization: Wageningen University, Department Agrotechnology & Food Sciences. Publication: MOSAIC: A Highly Efficient, One-Step Recombineering Approach to Plasmid Editing and Diversification. van den Brink M, Althuis TY, Danelon C, Claassens NJ. ACS Synth Biol. 2025 Jun 5. doi: 10.1021/acssynbio.4c00657. PubMed 40471122.
Backbone
  Vector backbone: pSEVAb84
  Vector type: Synthetic Biology
Growth in bacteria
  Bacterial resistance: Apramycin, 50 μg/mL
  Growth temperature: 37°C
  Growth strain: DH5alpha
  Copy number: High Copy
Gene/Insert
  Gene/Insert name: superfolder green fluorescent protein (sfGFP)
  Species: Aequorea victoria
  Mutation: S30R, Y39N, F64L, S65T, Q80R, F99S, N105T, Y145F, M153T, V163A, I171V, and A206V
  Cloning method: Golden Gate
Terms and licenses: Academic/Nonprofit Terms; Industry Terms: Not Available to Industry
How to cite: pSEVAb847 was a gift from Nico Claassens (Addgene plasmid # 217502 ; http://n2t.net/addgene:217502 ; RRID:Addgene_217502)
